Addgene plasmid #236711: pAAVLINKv1-pCALM1-Cre-3' KDM5A
Purpose: 3' AAVLINK plasmid for KDM5A expression
Depositing lab: Zhonghua Lu. Depositing organization: Shenzhen Institute of Advanced Technology (SIAT), Chinese Academy of Sciences. Publication: AAVLINK: A potent DNA-recombination method for large cargo delivery in gene therapy. Lin J, Lin Y, Liu N, Cao W, Zhang J, Wen S, Zhang Y, Liao W, Hong Z, Lin Y, Liu Q, Liu H, Li Q, Chen B, Li M, Luo Z, Yang L, Yang Y, Zheng SH, Wang Y, Chu H, Hu Y, Qin Y, Luo BX, Tian S, Chen Y, Yan T, Yang L, Wang H, Liu T, Jiang Y, Lu Z. Cell. 2026 Feb 5;189(3):969-986.e17. doi: 10.1016/j.cell.2025.12.039. Epub 2026 Jan 27. PubMed 41605211.
Backbone
  Vector backbone: pAAV-hSyn-EGFP
  Backbone manufacturer: Addgene
  Vector type: AAV, Cre/Lox
Growth in bacteria
  Bacterial resistance: Ampicillin, 100 μg/mL
  Growth temperature: 37°C
  Growth strain: NEB Stable
  Copy number: High Copy
Gene/Insert
  Gene/Insert name: KDM5A
  Species: H. sapiens (human)
  Entrez Gene: KDM5A (a.k.a. NEDEHC, RBBP-2, RBBP2, RBP2)
  Promoter: pCALM1
  Tag / fusion protein: FLAG (C terminal on insert)
  Cloning method: Restriction Enzyme; 5′ cloning site unknown (unknown if destroyed); 3′ cloning site unknown (unknown if destroyed)
  Sequencing primers: 5′ n/a
Terms and licenses: Academic/Nonprofit Terms; Industry Terms: Not Available to Industry
Depositor comments: See publication for corresponding AAV Link vectors.
How to cite: pAAVLINKv1-pCALM1-Cre-3' KDM5A was a gift from Zhonghua Lu (Addgene plasmid # 236711 ; http://n2t.net/addgene:236711 ; RRID:Addgene_236711)
