[The description below was written by a language model from this plasmid's Addgene catalogue record and pLannotate feature annotations shown in this document.]
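Description:
pAAVLINKv1-pCALM1-Cre-3' KDM5A is the 3' half of a two-vector AAVLINK set for delivering human KDM5A, a lysine demethylase whose coding sequence is too large for a single adeno-associated virus genome. It is built on the pAAV-hSyn-EGFP backbone and classed as an AAV, Cre/Lox vector. In bacteria it is maintained through a high-copy ColE1/pUC-type origin and selected with ampicillin (AmpR with its bla promoter). An f1 origin and small pBR322-derived rop and bom remnants are also annotated. One complete AAV2 inverted terminal repeat is detected, while the other appears only as short fragments, which is a common result of sequencing or annotation through these repeats.

Between the ITRs, all on the same strand, the annotation shows a partial chimeric intron interrupted by a lox2272 site. This is followed by a C-terminal fragment of the KDM5A coding sequence of about 1.9 kb fused to a 3xFLAG tag, then WPRE fragments and SV40 polyadenylation signal sequences. This layout is consistent with a recombination-based reconstitution scheme. Cre would join this genome to a partner 5' vector at matching lox sites, and the lox scar would lie within intronic sequence, so it could be spliced out to give a continuous, FLAG-tagged full-length transcript. A full Cre recombinase open reading frame is also carried on the same vector. The catalogue lists pCALM1 as the promoter, and the plasmid name suggests it drives Cre, but the feature table does not annotate this promoter, so its position cannot be confirmed. The matching 5' vector is not identified in the record, which refers to the associated publication for the corresponding constructs.
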