Features (pLannotate 1.2.2; 20 found; start..end, strand, type, name):
      4..1032    -  CDS            cre: RECR_BPP1 - Experimental evidence at protein level: Swiss-Prot protein existence level 1. Catalyzes site-specific recombination between two 34-base- pair LOXP sites. Its role is to maintain the phage genome as a monomeric unit-copy plasmid in the lysogenic state. From Escherichia phage P1 (Bacteriophage P1).
   1214..1241    -  repeat_region  AAV2 ITR (fragment): inverted terminal repeat of adeno-associated virus serotype 2 inverted
   1270..1297    -  repeat_region  AAV2 ITR (fragment): inverted terminal repeat of adeno-associated virus serotype 2 inverted
   1370..1958    -  rep_origin     ori: high-copy-number ColE1/pMB1/pBR322/pUC origin of replication
   2129..2989    -  CDS            AmpR: β-lactamase; bla; confers resistance to ampicillin, carbenicillin, and related antibiotics
   2990..3094    -  promoter       AmpR promoter: bla
   3189..3224    +  CDS            rop (fragment): Rop protein, which maintains plasmids at low copy number; rop
   3326..3375    +  misc_feature   bom (fragment): basis of mobility region from pBR322
   3376..3831    -  rep_origin     f1 ori (sequence partly withheld): f1 bacteriophage origin of replication; arrow indicates direction of (+) strand synthesis
   3850..3901    +  misc_feature   bom (fragment): basis of mobility region from pBR322
   3906..4046    -  repeat_region  AAV2 ITR: inverted terminal repeat of adeno-associated virus serotype 2 inverted
   4152..4219    +  polyA_signal   SV40 poly(A) signal (fragment): SV40 polyadenylation signal
   4223..4266    +  polyA_signal   SV40 poly(A) signal (fragment): SV40 polyadenylation signal
   4265..4349    -  misc_feature   WPRE (fragment): woodchuck hepatitis virus posttranscriptional regulatory element
   4355..4512    -  misc_feature   WPRE (fragment): woodchuck hepatitis virus posttranscriptional regulatory element
   4536..4601    -  CDS            3xFLAG: three tandem FLAG® epitope tags, followed by an enterokinase cleavage site
   4608..6464    -  CDS            KDM5A (fragment): KDM5A_HUMAN - Also known as JARID1A, RBBP2, RBP2 From Homo sapiens (Human).
   6462..6553    -  intron         chimeric intron (fragment): chimera between introns from human β-globin and immunoglobulin heavy chain genes
   6563..6587    -  protein_bind   lox2272 (fragment): Cre-mediated recombination occurs in the 8-bp core sequence (GGATACTT). lox2272 sites are compatible with each other, but incompatible with loxP or loxN sites (Lee and Saito, 1988). Cre recombinase
   6594..6634    -  intron         chimeric intron (fragment): chimera between introns from human β-globin and immunoglobulin heavy chain genes
>Addgene plasmid #236711 | pAAVLINKv1-pCALM1-Cre-3' KDM5A | addgene full sequence | sequence record 476868 | Addgene NGS Result
CTAATCGCCATCTTCCAGCAGGCGCACCATTGCCCCTGTTTCACTATCCAGGTTACGGATATAGTTCATT
ACAATATTTACATTGGTCCAGCCACCAGCTTGCATGATCTCCGGTATTGAAACTCCAGCGCGGGCCATAT
CTCGCGCGGCTCCGACACGGGCACTGTGTCCAGACCAGGCCAGGTATCTCTGACCAGAGTCATCCTTAGC
GCCGTAAATCAATCGATGAGTTGCTTCAAAAATCCCTTCCAGGGCGCGAGTTGATAGCTGGCTGGTGGCA
GATGGCGCGGCAACACCATTTTTTCTGACCCGGCAAAACAGGTAGTTATTCGGATCATCAGCTACACCAG
AGACGGAAATCCATCGCTCGACCAGTTTAGTTACCCCCAGGCTAAGTGCCTTCTCTACACCTGCGGTGCT
AACCAGCGTTTTCGTTCTGCCAATATGGATTAACATTCTCCCACCGTCAGTACGTGAGATATCTTTAACC
CTGATCCTGGCAATTTCGGCTATACGTAACAGGGTGTTATAAGCAATCCCCAGAAATGCCAGATTACGTA
TATCCTGGCAGCGATCGCTATTTTCCATGAGTGAACGAACCTGGTCGAAATCAGTGCGTTCGAACGCTAG
AGCCTGTTTTGCACGTTCACCGGCATCAACGTTTTCTTTTCGGATCCGCCGCATAACCAGTGAAACAGCA
TTGCTGTCACTTGGTCGTGGCAGCCCGGACCGACGATGAAGCATGTTTAGCTGGCCCAAATGTTGCTGGA
TGGTTTTTACTGCCAGACCGCGCGCCTGAAGATATAGAAGATAATCGCGAACATCTTCAGGTTCTGCGGG
AAACCATTTCCGGTTATTCAACTTGCACCATGCCGCCCACGACCGGCAAACGGACAGAAGCATTTTCCAG
GTATGCTCAGAAAACGCCTGGCGATCCCTGAACATGTCCATCAGGTTCTTGCGAACCTCATCACTCGTTG
CATCGACCGGTAATGCAGGCAAATTTTGGTGTACGGTCAGTAAATTGGACATGGTGGCGTACGAGTAACG
GCACGGCGTCCACGACACTCCCAGCACCACTGCCGGAGCGCGAGTCTGCGCCCCGCGATATATATATGGT
GCGCCGTATCCCTCCGCCGCGGCGGAGCCGCCTCGCGCAGAGCGACGCGTGCGGCCGCAGGAACCCCTAG
TGATGGAGTTGGCCACTCCCTCTCTGCGCGCTCGCTCGCTCACTGAGGCCGGGCGACCAAAGGTCGCCCG
ACGCCCGGGCGGCCTCAGTGAGCGAGCGAGCGCGCAGCTGCCTGCAGGACATGTGAGCAAAAGGCCAGCA
AAAGGCCAGGAACCGTAAAAAGGCCGCGTTGCTGGCGTTTTTCCATAGGCTCCGCCCCCCTGACGAGCAT
CACAAAAATCGACGCTCAAGTCAGAGGTGGCGAAACCCGACAGGACTATAAAGATACCAGGCGTTTCCCC
CTGGAAGCTCCCTCGTGCGCTCTCCTGTTCCGACCCTGCCGCTTACCGGATACCTGTCCGCCTTTCTCCC
TTCGGGAAGCGTGGCGCTTTCTCATAGCTCACGCTGTAGGTATCTCAGTTCGGTGTAGGTCGTTCGCTCC
AAGCTGGGCTGTGTGCACGAACCCCCCGTTCAGCCCGACCGCTGCGCCTTATCCGGTAACTATCGTCTTG
AGTCCAACCCGGTAAGACACGACTTATCGCCACTGGCAGCAGCCACTGGTAACAGGATTAGCAGAGCGAG
GTATGTAGGCGGTGCTACAGAGTTCTTGAAGTGGTGGCCTAACTACGGCTACACTAGAAGAACAGTATTT
GGTATCTGCGCTCTGCTGAAGCCAGTTACCTTCGGAAAAAGAGTTGGTAGCTCTTGATCCGGCAAACAAA
CCACCGCTGGTAGCGGTGGTTTTTTTGTTTGCAAGCAGCAGATTACGCGCAGAAAAAAAGGATCTCAAGA
AGATCCTTTGATCTTTTCTACGGGGTCTGACGCTCAGTGGAACGAAAACTCACGTTAAGGGATTTTGGTC
ATGAGATTATCAAAAAGGATCTTCACCTAGATCCTTTTAAATTAAAAATGAAGTTTTAAATCAATCTAAA
GTATATATGAGTAAACTTGGTCTGACAGTTACCAATGCTTAATCAGTGAGGCACCTATCTCAGCGATCTG
TCTATTTCGTTCATCCATAGTTGCCTGACTCCCCGTCGTGTAGATAACTACGATACGGGAGGGCTTACCA
TCTGGCCCCAGTGCTGCAATGATACCGCGAGACCCACGCTCACCGGCTCCAGATTTATCAGCAATAAACC
AGCCAGCCGGAAGGGCCGAGCGCAGAAGTGGTCCTGCAACTTTATCCGCCTCCATCCAGTCTATTAATTG
TTGCCGGGAAGCTAGAGTAAGTAGTTCGCCAGTTAATAGTTTGCGCAACGTTGTTGCCATTGCTACAGGC
ATCGTGGTGTCACGCTCGTCGTTTGGTATGGCTTCATTCAGCTCCGGTTCCCAACGATCAAGGCGAGTTA
CATGATCCCCCATGTTGTGCAAAAAAGCGGTTAGCTCCTTCGGTCCTCCGATCGTTGTCAGAAGTAAGTT
GGCCGCAGTGTTATCACTCATGGTTATGGCAGCACTGCATAATTCTCTTACTGTCATGCCATCCGTAAGA
TGCTTTTCTGTGACTGGTGAGTACTCAACCAAGTCATTCTGAGAATAGTGTATGCGGCGACCGAGTTGCT
CTTGCCCGGCGTCAATACGGGATAATACCGCGCCACATAGCAGAACTTTAAAAGTGCTCATCATTGGAAA
ACGTTCTTCGGGGCGAAAACTCTCAAGGATCTTACCGCTGTTGAGATCCAGTTCGATGTAACCCACTCGT
GCACCCAACTGATCTTCAGCATCTTTTACTTTCACCAGCGTTTCTGGGTGAGCAAAAACAGGAAGGCAAA
ATGCCGCAAAAAAGGGAATAAGGGCGACACGGAAATGTTGAATACTCATACTCTTCCTTTTTCAATATTA
TTGAAGCATTTATCAGGGTTATTGTCTCATGAGCGGATACATATTTGAATGTATTTAGAAAAATAAACAA
ATAGGGGTTCCGCGCACATTTCCCCGAAAAGTGCCACCTGACGTCTAAGAAACCATTATTATCATGACAT
TAACCTATAAAAATAGGCGTATCACGAGGCCCTTTCGTCTCGCGCGTTTCGGTGATGACGGTGAAAACCT
CTGACACATGCAGCTCCCGGAGACGGTCACAGCTTGTCTGTAAGCGGATGCCGGGAGCAGACAAGCCCGT
CAGGGCGCGTCAGCGGGTGTTGGCGGGTGTCGGGGCTGGCTTAACTATGCGGCATCAGAGCAGATTGTAC
TGAGAGTGCACCATAAAATTGTAAACGTTAATATTTTGTTAAAATTCGCGTTAAATTTTTGTTAAATCAG
CTCATTTTTTAACCAATAGACCGAAATCGGCAAAATCCCTTATAAATCAAAAGAATAGCCCGAGATAGAG
T
[37 nt withheld, positions 3502-3538]
AAAGAACGTGGACTCCAACGTCAAAGG
[141 nt withheld, positions 3566-3706]
G
[46 nt withheld, positions 3708-3753]
A
[95 nt withheld, positions 3755-3849]
TATGCGGTGTGAAATACCGCACAGATGCGTAAGGAGAAAATACCGCATCAGGCGCCCCTGCAGGCAGCTG
CGCGCTCGCTCGCTCACTGAGGCCGCCCGGGCAAAGCCCGGGCGTCGGGCGACCTTTGGTCGCCCGGCCT
CAGTGAGCGAGCGAGCGCGCAGAGAGGGAGTGGCCAACTCCATCACTAGGGGTTCCTGCGGCCGCTCGGT
CCGCACGTGCCACACCGGTCTCCAGATCTTTAAAAAACCTCCCACATCTCCCCCTGAACCTGAAACATAA
AATGAATGCAATTGTTGTTGTTAACTTGTTTATTGCAGCTTATAATGGTTACAAATAAAGCAATAGCATC
ACAAATTTCACAAATAAAGCTAGATGGTTACAAATAAAGCAATAGCATCACAAATTTCACAAATAAACAC
CACGGAATTGTCAGTGCCCAACAGCCGAGCCCCTGTCCAGCAGCGGGCAAGGCAGGCGGCGATGAGTTCC
GCCGTGGCAAGAACTAACCAGGATTTATACAAGGAGGAGAAAATGAAAGCCATACGGGAAGCAATAGCAT
GATACAAAGGCATTAAAGCAGCGTATCCACATAGCGTAAAAGGAGCAACATAGTTAAGAATACCAGTCAA
TCTTTCACAAATTTTGTAATCCAGAGGTTGATTATCTCGAGTCATCAGAATTCTTACTTGTCATCGTCAT
CCTTGTAGTCGATGTCATGATCTTTATAATCACCGTCATGGTCTTTGTAGTCTGTACAACTGGTCTCTTT
AAGATCCTCCATTGGTAGTTTGTAGCTCATTATGAAGGAAGGAGGTGGTGCTGGACCTGGGCTAACTGGC
CCCTGCTTCTTTGCACAGTTTATACAGATGTAATCTTCATTTTCAGCCATTTCTGGAGATACACCCACAC
AAACTTGATGAAACCACTCATCACAGCCACCATCACATTGTACCCAGTCTACCTTGTCCTTGCAGGGCCT
TTGGCAGTTCTGTGCTGCGCACACAGCATTCTCATCATCAGACTCCTCTGCTCCTGACCAGTCATACTTT
GAGGGGATGTCCAGCACCTTTTTCTCTCTTTTCTTTTCAGTGCTCTCTTTCACAAGTTCAACTTTGGCTG
CAGCAGCCTTCTCCTTCTTTTTCTTTCTCTCTTCTTCTTTTGCTAGTTTCTTGGCCAGTTTATTCAGCTC
CTTTGATTTGTCTGCACCTAATTTTAATTTCTTCTTTCTAGGTTTGTCCATTTTCTTTAACTCCTTGGAC
TTCTGTTTTCCTTCTCCAAAAAGTTGCTCTACCTTTTCTAGCTTCCGTTTCCGTTTCTTCTCTGAAGAGT
CCTTTCCTTTCACTTTTAGTGGTTTCTCTTCCATGCTGTCATCCTCCATGATATGCAAGAATCTGTCTTC
AGAGGGTGGGTGTGTGGCCTGCAAAATCCGCCATATGTGTTGAGTCTCGTCCAGAGATACTTCCAGGAGA
TCTCCAACCATCATAAGTTCTTCCAGTTGTGCCTTAGCTCCAGGTGACAACTCCAGCACTGGAGGTTCCA
AACTTCGGGGCACCAAAGGGCTCTTCCGAGGTTGTTTCCTTGGGGTGCTAGAACCTTGAGAACAACTCTT
AGAAGCAGAAGAATAAGCATGCTCTGCACAAAATGAAGGTGCTGTCCACATGTGGGTCACCACCTCCTCG
GATTTGATGGGAATCTCTTCATCACAAAAAAGATTGGGTTCAAGACTACTAGAGGACTTCACACTGGCTG
TGTCCTTCATGTCGTAGCCATATGTCTCTCGAATGTCTTCATCAGAGTCTGTTTCTTCATCATCATAGTC
CATTGTTTGTCGAGGAGAAGATGACACACTGCTCACCACCCGGTTAAAAGCAGACTGCTGGAAACTAGGT
AAGTGTCCCTGTAAGTCTGGATTGGCAGCTGCTTTTTGGAGTTCTGCACTGATGATCTTTTCAGTTTTTT
CTCGAGCCGCCTGTTCCACCATACGCTGGCTCAACACAGATAGTTTGGCCAGGGCAGAGGATAGTTCATC
TGTGGCTAGAGCCTGCCGCGCTCTATCTTGCCAACTCATAGCACGTTCTGTCAAACACTGCAGGGCCTCT
CCTTCAGGCAACCGTACGGGCAACTTCTGAAGGGATACCAGGAGTGACAGAATAGTCTCTAGCCTGGGCC
TTCGAGACCGCATACAAAGAGGGCAAAGGAATTTTACTTCTTTAGCTTGCCAGCTGGATCCTTTTTTTTG
GGAACTTGATTTAGGAAGAGGAACACAGCTGTTATGGAACCAGTCTTTGCAGAGCTCACACTGTAGCATA
AACCCACTGGCTGTCTTGCGGCAAATGCAAAATTTTACTTCTTCTATGCGGTCCACCATTGTCATCTTGG
CTAGGTTGGCTGCTCTGAGAGAATGCATGGCTTCAATCTCTTTTTGCTCCCGTTCTTTGAAAACTGCCAC
CACCATGGCTGTATCTCTGGTTTCCTCCAATCCTTCCTCCAGATCACTCAGAGGCTCCAGGTCCAGATCC
TTTTCTTTTTCTTTTTCTATTAGTTCTTTTACTTTTTTCCTCCTATTTTTGCCACTCCCATATACACCAA
TGTCGGTCCGGGGGCTCAGCACCTGTGGAGAGAAAGGCAAAGTGGATGTCAGTAAGACCAATAGGTGCCT
ATCAGAAACGCAAGAGTCTTCTCTGTCTCGACAAGCCCAGTTTCATAAATTGCTATAAAGTATCCTATAC
GAAGTTATACTAGTTATTGGTCTCCTTAAACCTGTCTTGTAACCTTGATACTTAC
